>Addgene plasmid #134909 | pHRE | addgene full sequence | sequence record 267026 | Addgene NGS Result
CAGTACATTAAAAACGTCCGCAATGTGTTATTAAGTTGTCTAAGCGTCAATTTGTTTACACCACAATATA
TCCTGCCACCAGCCAGCCAACAGCTCCCCGACCGGCAGCTCGGCACAAAATCACCACTCGATACAGGCAG
CCCATCAGTCCGGGACGGCGTCAGCGGGAGAGCCGTTGTAAGGCGGCAGACTTTGCTCATGTTACCGATG
CTATTCGGAAGAACGGCAACTAAGCTGCCGGGTTTGAAACACGGATGATCTCGCGGAGGGTAGCATGTTG
ATTGTAACGATGACAGAGCGTTGCTGCCTGTGATCAAATATCATCTCCCTCGCAGAGATCCGAATTATCA
GCCTTCTTATTCATTTCTCGCTTAACCGTGACAGAGTAGACAGGCTGTCTCGCGGCCGAGGGGCGCAGCC
CCTGGGGGGATGGGAGGCCCGCGTTAGCGGGCCGGGAGGGTTCGAGAAGGGGGGGCACCCCCCTTCGGCG
TGCGCGGTCACGCGCACAGGGCGCAGCCCTGGTTAAAAACAAGGTTTATAAATATTGGTTTAAAAGCAGG
TTAAAAGACAGGTTAGCGGTGGCCGAAAAACGGGCGGAAACCCTTGCAAATGCTGGATTTTCTGCCTGTG
GACAGCCCCTCAAATGTCAATAGGTGCGCCCCTCATCTGTCAGCACTCTGCCCCTCAAGTGTCAAGGATC
GCGCCCCTCATCTGTCAGTAGTCGCGCCCCTCAAGTGTCAATACCGCAGGGCACTTATCCCCAGGCTTGT
CCACATCATCTGTGGGAAACTCGCGTAAAATCAGGCGTTTTCGCCGATTTGCGAGGCTGGCCAGCTCCAC
GTCGCCGGCCGAAATCGAGCCTGCCCCTCATCTGTCAACGCCGCGCCGGGTGAGTCGGCCCCTCAAGTGT
CAACGTCCGCCCCTCATCTGTCAGTGAGGGCCAAGTTTTCCGCGAGGTATCCACAACGCCGGCGGCCGCG
GTGTCTCGCACACGGCTTCGACGGCGTTTCTGGCGCGTTTGCAGGGCCATAGACGGCCGCCAGCCCAGCG
GCGAGGGCAACCAGCCCGGTGAGCGTCGGAAAGGCGCTCGGTCTTGCCTTGCTCGTCGGTGATGTACACT
AGTCGCTGGCTGCTGAACCCCCAGCCGGAACTGACCCCACAAGGCCCTAGCGTTTGCAATGCACCAGGTC
ATCATTGACCCAGGCGTGTTCCACCAGGCCGCTGCCTCGCAACTCTTCGCAGGCTTCGCCGACCTGCTCG
CGCCACTTCTTCACGCGGGTGGAATCCGATCCGCACATGAGGCGGAAGGTTTCCAGCTTGAGCGGGTACG
GCTCCCGGTGCGAGCTGAAATAGTCGAACATCCGTCGGGCCGTCGGCGACAGCTTGCGGTACTTCTCCCA
TATGAATTTCGTGTAGTGGTCGCCAGCAAACAGCACGACGATTTCCTCGTCGATCAGGACCTGGCAACGG
GACGTTTTCTTGCCACGGTCCAGGACGCGGAAGCGGTGCAGCAGCGACACCGATTCCAGGTGCCCAACGC
GGTCGGACGTGAAGCCCATCGCCGTCGCCTGTAGGCGCGACAGGCATTCCTCGGCCTTCGTGTAATACCG
GCCATTGATCGACCAGCCCAGGTCCTGGCAAAGCTCGTAGAACGTGAAGGTGATCGGCTCGCCGATAGGG
GTGCGCTTCGCGTACTCCAACACCTGCTGCCACACCAGTTCGTCATCGTCGGCCCGCAGCTCGACGCCGG
TGTAGGTGATCTTCACGTCCTTGTTGACGTGGAAAATGACCTTGTTTTGCAGCGCCTCGCGCGGGATTTT
CTTGTTGCGCGTGGTGAACAGGGCAGAGCGGGCCGTGTCGTTTGGCATCGCTCGCATCGTGTCCGGCCAC
GGCGCAATATCGAACAAGGAAAGCTGCATTTCCTTGATCTGCTGCTTCGTGTGTTTCAGCAACGCGGCCT
GCTTGGCCTCGCTGACCTGTTTTGCCAGGTCCTCGCCGGCGGTTTTTCGCTTCTTGGTCGTCATAGTTCC
TCGCGTGTCGATGGTCATCGACTTCGCCAAACCTGCCGCCTCCTGTTCAAGACGACGCGAACGCTCCACG
GCGGCCGATGGCGCGGGCAGGGCAGGGGGAGCCAGTTGCACGCTGTCGCGCTCGATCTTGGCCGTAGCTT
GCTGGACCATCGAGCCGACGGACTGGAAGGTTTCGCGGGGCGCACGCATGACGGTGCGGCTTGCGATGGT
TTCGGCATCCTCGGCGGAAAACCCCGCGTCGATCAGTTCTTGCCTGTATGCCTTCCGGTCAAACGTCCGA
TTCATTCACCCTCCTTGCGGGATTGCCCCGACTCACGCCGGGGCAATGTGCCCTTATTCCTGATTTGACC
CGCCTGGTGCCTTGGTGTCCAGATAATCCACCTTATCGGCAATGAAGTCGGTCCCGTAGACCGTCTGGCC
GTCCTTCTCGTACTTGGTATTCCGAATCTTGCCCTGCACGAATACCAGCGACCCCTTGCCCAAATACTTG
CCGTGGGCCTCGGCCTGAGAGCCAAAACACTTGATGCGGAAGAAGTCGGTGCGCTCCTGCTTGTCGCCGG
CATCGTTGCGCCACATCTAGGTACTAAAACAATTCATCCAGTAAAATATAATATTTTATTTTCTCCCAAT
CAGGCTTGATCCCCAGTAAGTCAAAAAATAGCTCGACATACTGTTCTTCCCCGATATCCTCCCTGATCGA
CCGGACGCAGAAGGCAATGTCATACCACTTGTCCGCCCTGCCGCTTCTCCCAAGATCAATAAAGCCACTT
ACTTTGCCATCTTTCACAAAGATGTTGCTGTCTCCCAGGTCGCCGTGGGAAAAGACAAGTTCCTCTTCGG
GCTTTTCCGTCTTTAAAAAATCATACAGCTCGCGCGGATCTTTAAATGGAGTGTCTTCTTCCCAGTTTTC
GCAATCCACATCGGCCAGATCGTTATTCAGTAAGTAATCCAATTCGGCTAAGCGGCTGTCTAAGCTATTC
GTATAGGGACAATCCGATATGTCGATGGAGTGAAAGAGCCTGATGCACTCCGCATACAGCTCGATAATCT
TTTCAGGGCTTTGTTCATCTTCATACTCTTCCGAGCAAAGGACGCCATCGGCCTCACTCATGAGCAGATT
GCTCCAGCCATCATGCCGTTCAAAGTGCAGGACCTTTGGAACAGGCAGCTTTCCTTCCAGCCATAGCATC
ATGTCCTTTTCCCGTTCCACATCATAGGTGGTCCCTTTATACCGGCTGTCCGTCATTTTTAAATATAGGT
TTTCATTTTCTCCCACCAGCTTATATACCTTAGCAGGAGACATTCCTTCCGTATCTTTTACGCAGCGGTA
TTTTTCGATCAGTTTTTTCAATTCCGGTGATATTCTCATTTTAGCCATTTATTATTTCCTTCCTCTTTTC
TACAGTATTTAAAGATACCCCAAGAAGCTAATTATAACAAGACGAACTCCAATTCACTGTTCCTTGCATT
CTAAAACCTTAAATACCAGAAAACAGCTTTTTCAAAGTTGTTTTCAAAGTTGGCGTATAACATAGTATCG
ACGGAGCCGATTTTGAAACCACAATTATGGGTGATGCTGCCAACTTACTGATTTAGTGTATGATGGTGTT
TTTGAGGTGCTCCAGTGGCTTCTGTTTCTATCAGCTGTCCCTCCTGTTCAGCTACTGACGGGGTGGTGCG
TAACGGCAAAAGCACCGCCGGACATCAGCGCTATCTCTGCTCTCACTGCCGTAAAACATGGCAACTGCAG
TTCACTTACACCGCTTCTCAACCCGGTACGCACCAGAAAATCATTGATATGGCCATGAATGGCGTTGGAT
GCCGGGCAACAGCCCGCATTATGGGCGTTGGCCTCAACACGATTTTACGTCACTTAAAAAACTCAGGCCG
CAGTCGGTAACTATGCGGTGTGAAATACCGCACAGATGCGTAAGGAGAAAATACCGCATCAGGCGCTATT
CCGCTTCCTCGCTCACTGACTCGCTGCGCTCGGTCGTTCGGCTGCGGCGAGCGGTATCAGCTCACTCAAA
GGCGGTAATACGGTTATCCACAGAATCAGGGGATAACGCAGGAAAGAACATGTGAGCAAAAGGCCAGCAA
AAGGCCAGGAACCGTAAAAAGGCCGCGTTGCTGGCGTTTTTCCATAGGCTCCGCCCCCCTGACGAGCATC
ACAAAAATCGACGCTCAAGTCAGAGGTGGCGAAACCCGACAGGACTATAAAGATACCAGGCGTTTCCCCC
TGGAAGCTCCCTCGTGCGCTCTCCTGTTCCGACCCTGCCGCTTACCGGATACCTGTCCGCCTTTCTCCCT
TCGGGAAGCGTGGCGCTTTCTCATAGCTCACGCTGTAGGTATCTCAGTTCGGTGTAGGTCGTTCGCTCCA
AGCTGGGCTGTGTGCACGAACCCCCCGTTCAGCCCGACCGCTGCGCCTTATCCGGTAACTATCGTCTTGA
GTCCAACCCGGTAAGACACGACTTATCGCCACTGGCAGCAGGTAACCTCGCGCATACAGCCGGGCAGTGA
CGTCATCGTCTGCGCGGAAATGGACGGGCCCCCGGCGCCAGATCTGGGGAACCCTGTGGTTGGCATGCAC
ATACAAATGGACGAACGGATAAACCTTTTCACGCCCTTTTAAATATCCGATTATTCTAATAAACGCTCTT
TTCTCTTAGGTTTACCCGCCAATATATCCTGTCAAACACTGATAGTTT
[106 nt withheld, positions 4739-4844]
G
[44 nt withheld, positions 4846-4889]
CATTCAGGCTGCGCAACTGTTGGGAAGGGCGATCGGTGCGGGCCTCTTCGCTATTACGCCAGCTGGCGAA
AGGGGGATGTGCTGCAAGGCGATTAAGTTGGGTAACGCCAGGGTTTTCCCAGTCACGACGTTGTAAAACG
ACGGCCAGTGAATTGTTAGAGGGAGCTCTGATCACTGAGCATCGTTGAAGATGCCTCTGCCGACAGTGGT
CCCAAAGATGGACCCCCACCCACGAGGAGCATCGTGGAAAAAGAAGACGTTCCAACCACGTCTTCAAAGC
AAGTGGATTGATGTGATATCTCCACTGACGTAAGGGATGACGCACAATCCCACTATCCTTCTTAATTAAG
GAAACCTCCTCGGATTCCATTGCCCAGCTATCTGTCACTTTATTGAGAAGATAGTGGAAAAGGAAGGTGG
CTCCTACAAATGCCATCATTGCGATAAAGGAAAGGCCATCGTTGAAGATGCCTCTGCCGACAGTGGTCCC
AAAGATGGACCCCCACCCACGAGGAGCATCGTGGAAAAAGAAGACGTTCCAACCACGTCTTCAAAGCAAG
TGGATTGATGTGATATCTCCACTGACGTAAGGGATGACGCACAATCCCACTATCCTTCGCAAGACCCTTC
CTCTATATAAGGAAGTTCATTTCATTTGGAGAGGTTTAAGAGACGCAACCACAACGCTCTAACGCAATCA
ATCTACATTATATTAAACGTCTCTAAAAAGAGACCTAGGTAACTGACTAGGGTCTCTCGCCGAAGAGCGC
ATCGGATCTAATAATAAACTTAGGCAATAAATTTCGACATCATAATAAAGCCACGTATCTACATCAACAC
AAGATTAGTATTTTCAAAACTGTTTTCAGCAGAACACATATTTTCATTTTTAACGTAATTTTCATTTAGC
GTTAGTACAGTCACCTTCACAGAACGTTTGGAGAAGTGAGGGCTCTTCCGATCGTTCAAACATTTGGCAA
TAAAGTTTCTTAAGATTGAATCCTGTTGCCGGTCTTGCGATGATTATCATATAATTTCTGTTGAATTACG
TTAAGCATGTAATAATTAACATGTAATGCATGACGTTATTTATGAGATGGGTTTTTATGATTAGAGTCCC
GCAATTATACATTTAATACGCGATAGAAAACAAAATATAGCGCGCAAACTAGGATAAATTATCGCGCGCG
GTGTCATCTATGTTACTAGATCGGCGCGCCAGCTTGGCGTAATCATGGTCATAGCTGTTGCGATTAATAA
TTCCACGCGGATCGCATTGAGAACCCGGAATATCGCGAAACAGGTACCCCCCTACTCCAAAAATGTCAAA
GATACAGTCTCAGAAGACCAAAGGGCTATTGAGACTTTTCAACAAAGGGTAATTTCGGGAAACCTCCTCG
GATTCCATTGCCCAGCTATCTGTCACTTCATCGAAAGGACAGTAGAAAAGGAAGGTGGCTCCTACAAATG
CCATCATTGCGATAAAGGAAAGGCTATCATTCAAGATGCCTCTGCCGACAGTGGTCCCAAAGATGGACCC
CCACCCACGAGGAGCATCGTGGAAAAAGAAGACGTTCCAACCACGTCTTCAAAGCAAGTGGATTGATGTG
ACATCTCCACTGACGTAAGGGATGACGCACAATCCCACTATCCTTCGCAAGACCCTTCCTCTATATAAGG
AAGTTCATTTCATTTGGAGAGGACAGCCCAAGCTTCGACTCTAGAGGATCCCCTTAAATCGATATGAGCA
CCGCCAAGATGAGCGCTGGTGAGTTCTCTAAGACCTACGGCACCAAGGATAGCCGGTCTGTGAATGATTG
CTACGCCATCTACAGCGGCAACGGCATCAACTTCATCAACCTGTTCATGCACACCAACACCGGCATCAAG
AGCGCCTTCTCTATTAACGACCTTGGCCGGAACGAGGACATTAAGCTTCATGAGGCCGAGATCATCAACA
GCTTGCACCCGTACTCATTCTTCGACAAGTTCGGCCTGGATATCATCCTGTGCAACCACGTGATGGACAT
CATCGTGACTAAGCCTGGCCTTAAGAACACCGGATGCAAGTTCCAGATGCACAACCAGATCTTCAACCCG
AATGAGGATATTCTGGCTAAGACCCCTGGCATCATCAGCGAAGAGAACTTCTACGACCTGAGCAAGATCA
AGCCTAAGGGCATGACACCTTTCGACTGGTACATCAACGAGTGCAAGAAGTACGACTTCTACATCAGCGA
CAACGGCGACATCTCTCTGGATTACGGTTTCCCTGTGATGGGCAAGACCACCTCTTATTGGAGAGAGAAC
ATCCCGCGAGAGAAGATCATCTCCGTTAAGCAGAAGTGCCTGCCGAACACCTCTGCTCTTACCAACAGGA
TTCTGAGCCTTTCTACCGTGAGGGCTATCCAGATTGCTTCTGAGCTGGCTTCTGAAAAGACCGTGGTTCT
TGCTTCTAGGCAGAGGCTGGATCTGGACATCAAGTCTCAGTACCGGATCTCATTCCCTGGTGTTCAAGAT
GAGGGCGCTTTCACTAGGACTTTCTGCATCCCTATGGACAAGACCGCTAGGATCGTTTGCTTCTACGCTA
AGACCTCCGTGGACGTGTCAAATGAGAGGACCACCTTGACCATCAAGATCGTCAACAAGACCGTCGAGAG
CAACTACATGGGTCCTGTGCCTAAGGATCACATGTACTGCGATAAGAGCATCGGCGCTAGGATTGGTCTT
GTGGATATTGTGAGGGGCGACCCGAACTACAATCAGATGATTGCTCGGGAAATGATCAGCGTCCACACCA
ACTTTGCTCTGAGGCTTTCTGAGGCTCTGAAGAAGCCGGTCATCGTTTTCAAGATGTACGAGAAAGAGCT
GAACTTCGAGACTTACGACCTGTCCGGTCGGTCTTTGTCTTACCAGAAGGACAGCAGCGGCAATATCTAC
TTCCTGTCTAGGACCCTTGAGATCCTGCCGAAGTCTCTTTCTACCCTGACCTACCTGAAGAACATCTCTC
CTGCCTGCTGGAAAGAATCCATCAGCATGCAGCATTTCTACATCGGGGAGCAAGAAGAGGGACCTTCTGG
TTCTAATCTGGCCGAGTCTGAAGAGAAGGTGCAGACTGCTTAGGAATTCGGTACGCTGAAATCACCAGTC
TCTCTCTACAAATCTATCTCTCTCTATTTTCTCCATAAATAATGTGTGAGTAGTTTCCCGATAAGGGAAA
TTAGGGTTCTTATAGGGTTTCGCTCATGTGTTGAGCATATAAGAAACCCTTAGTATGTATTTGTATTTGT
AAAATACTTCTATCAATAAAATTTCTAATTCCTAAAACCAAAATCCAGTACTAAAATCCAGATCTCCTAA
AGTCCCTATAGATCTTTGTCGTGAATATAAACCAGACACCGGACGACTAAACCTGGAGCCCAGACGCCGT
TCGAAGCTAGAAGTACCGCTTAGGCAGGAGGCCGTTAGGGAAAAGATGCTAAGGCAGGGTTGGTTACGTT
GACTCCCCCGTAGGTTTGGTTTAAATATGATGAAGTGGACGGAAGGAAGGAGGAAGACAAGGAAGGATAA
GGTTGCAGGCCCTGTGCAAGGTAAGAAGATGGAAATTTGATAGAGGTACGCTACTATACTTATACTATAC
GCTAAGGGAATGCTTGTATTTATACCCTATACCCCCTAATAACCCCTTATCAATTTAAGAAATAATCCGC
ATAAGCCCCCGCTTAAAAATTGGTATCAGAGCCATGAATAGGTCTATGACCAAAACTCAAGAGGATAAAA
CCTCACCAAAATACGAAAGAGTTCTTAACTCTAAAGATAAAAGATGGCGCGTGGCCGGCCATGAGCGGAG
AATTAAGGGAGTCACGTTATGACCCCCGCCGATGACGCGGGACAAGCCGTTTTACGTTTGGAACTGACAG
AACCGCAACGTTGAAGGAGCCACTCAGCCGCGGGTTTCTGGAGTTTAATGAGCTAAGCACATACGTCAGA
AACCATTATTGCGCGTTCAAAAGTCGCCTAAGGTCACTATCAGCTAGCAAATATTTCTTGTCAAAAATGC
TCCACTGACGTTCCATAAATTCCCCTCGGTATCCAATTAGAGTCTCATATTCACTCTCAATCCAAATAAT
CTGCACCGGATCTGGATCGTTTCGCATGATTGAACAAGATGGATTGCACGCAGGTTCTCCGGCCGCTTGG
GTGGAGAGGCTATTCGGCTATGACTGGGCACAACAGACAATCGGCTGCTCTGATGCCGCCGTGTTCCGGC
TGTCAGCGCAGGGGCGCCCGGTTCTTTTTGTCAAGACCGACCTGTCCGGTGCCCTGAATGAACTGCAGGA
CGAGGCAGCGCGGCTATCGTGGCTGGCCACGACGGGCGTTCCTTGCGCAGCTGTGCTCGACGTTGTCACT
GAAGCGGGAAGGGACTGGCTGCTATTGGGCGAAGTGCCGGGGCAGGATCTCCTGTCATCTCACCTTGCTC
CTGCCGAGAAAGTATCCATCATGGCTGATGCAATGCGGCGGCTGCATACGCTTGATCCGGCTACCTGCCC
ATTCGACCACCAAGCGAAACATCGCATCGAGCGAGCACGTACTCGGATGGAAGCCGGTCTTGTCGATCAG
GATGATCTGGACGAAGAACATCAGGGGCTCGCGCCAGCCGAACTGTTCGCCAGGCTCAAGGCGCGCATGC
CCGACGGCGATGATCTCGTCGTGACCCATGGCGATGCCTGCTTGCCGAATATCATGGTGGAAAATGGCCG
CTTTTCTGGATTCATCGACTGTGGCCGGCTGGGTGTGGCGGACCGCTATCAGGACATAGCGTTGGCTACC
CGTGATATTGCTGAAGAACTTGGCGGCGAATGGGCTGACCGCTTCCTCGTGCTTTACGGTATCGCCGCTC
CCGATTCGCAGCGCATCGCCTTCTATCGCCTTCTTGACGAGTTCTTCTGAGCGGGACTCTGGGGTTCGAA
ATGACCGACCAAGCGACGCCCAACCTGCCATCACGAGATTTCGATTCCACCGCCGCCTTCTATGAAAGGT
TGGGCTTCGGAATCGTTTTCCGGGACGCCGGCTGGATGATCCTCCAGCGCGGGGATCTCATGCTGGAGTT
CTTCGCCCACGGGATCTCTGCGAAACAGGCGGTCGAAGGTGCCGATATCATTACGACAGCAACGGCCGAC
AAGCACAACGCCACGATCCTGAGCGACAATATGATCGCGGCGTCCACATCAACGGCGTCGGCGGCGACTG
CCCAGGCAAGACCGAGATGCACCGCGATATCTTGCTGCGTTCGGATATTTTCGTGGAGTTCCCGCCACAG
ACCCGGATGATCCCCGATCGTTCAAACATTTGGCAATAAAGTTTCTTAAGATTGAATCCTGTTGCCGGTC
TTGCGATGATTATCATATAATTTCTGTTGAATTACGTTAAGCATGTAATAATTAACATGTAATGCATGAC
GTTATTTATGAGATGGGTTTTTATGATTAGAGTCCCGCAATTATACATTTAATACGCGATAGAAAACAAA
ATATAGCGCGCAAACTAGGATAAATTATCGCGCGCGGTGTCATCTATGTTACTAGATCGGGGGCCGGCCC
TCACTGGTGAAAAGAAAAACCACCC
Features (pLannotate 1.2.2; 24 found; start..end, strand, type, name):
     54..78      -  misc_feature   LB T-DNA repeat: left border repeat from nopaline C58 T-DNA
    446..1077    -  rep_origin     oriV: incP origin of replication
   1170..2315    -  CDS            trfA: TRFA_ECOLX - Experimental evidence at protein level: Swiss-Prot protein existence level 1. Also involved in plasmid copy number control, promoting intermolecular coupling of protein bound iterons at oriV, which inhibits replication initiation. From Escherichia coli.
   2614..3408    -  CDS            KanR: aminoglycoside phosphotransferase; aphA-3; confers resistance to kanamycin
   3600..3931    +  mobile_element IS1 (fragment): prokaryotic transposable element IS1
   3932..3983    +  misc_feature   bom (fragment): basis of mobility region from pBR322
   4169..4521    -  rep_origin     ori (fragment): high-copy-number ColE1/pMB1/pBR322/pUC origin of replication
   4521..4576    +  mobile_element IS1 (fragment): prokaryotic transposable element IS1
   4700..4724    -  misc_feature   RB T-DNA repeat: right border repeat from nopaline C58 T-DNA
   4739..4889    -  rep_origin     f1 ori (fragment) (sequence partly withheld): f1 bacteriophage origin of replication; arrow indicates direction of (+) strand synthesis
   4887..5042    -  CDS            lacZα (fragment) (sequence partly withheld): LacZα fragment of β-galactosidase; lacZ fragment
   5069..5230    +  promoter       CaMV 35S promoter (fragment): strong constitutive promoter from cauliflower mosaic virus
   5239..5553    +  promoter       CaMV 35S promoter (fragment): strong constitutive promoter from cauliflower mosaic virus
   5849..6101    +  terminator     NOS terminator: nopaline synthase terminator and poly(A) signal
   6249..6594    +  promoter       CaMV 35S promoter: strong constitutive promoter from cauliflower mosaic virus
   6546..6592    +  promoter       minimal CaMV 35S promoter: minimal 35S promoter from cauliflower mosaic virus
   6604..6622    -  misc_feature   MCS (fragment): pUC18/19 multiple cloning site
   8067..8243    +  polyA_signal   CaMV poly(A) signal: cauliflower mosaic virus polyadenylation signal
   8841..9024    +  promoter       NOS promoter: nopaline synthase promoter NOS promoter
   9045..9839    +  CDS            NeoR/KanR: aminoglycoside phosphotransferase from Tn5; aph(3')-II (or nptII); confers resistance to neomycin, kanamycin, and G418 (Geneticin®)
   9860..10009   +  CDS            ble (fragment): BLE_KLEPN - Experimental evidence at protein level: Swiss-Prot protein existence level 1. Binding protein with a strong affinity to the bleomycin family of antibiotics. Binds to CL990; an antimitotic-antibiotic compound. From Klebsiella pneumoniae.
  10016..10105   +  CDS            ocd (fragment): OCD_AGRFC - Experimental evidence at protein level: Swiss-Prot protein existence level 1. Catalyzes the conversion of L-ornithine into L-proline with release of ammonia. Is involved in the utilization of nopaline, a catabolic pathway that proceeds through L-arginine and L-ornithine to L-proline. Nopaline is a predominant opine in plant cells transformed with Ti plasmid pTiC58. From Agrobacterium fabrum (strain C58 / ATCC 33970) (Agrobacterium tumefaciens (strain C58)).
  10108..10218   +  CDS            ocd (fragment): OCD_AGRFC - Experimental evidence at protein level: Swiss-Prot protein existence level 1. Catalyzes the conversion of L-ornithine into L-proline with release of ammonia. Is involved in the utilization of nopaline, a catabolic pathway that proceeds through L-arginine and L-ornithine to L-proline. Nopaline is a predominant opine in plant cells transformed with Ti plasmid pTiC58. From Agrobacterium fabrum (strain C58 / ATCC 33970) (Agrobacterium tumefaciens (strain C58)).
  10225..10477   +  terminator     NOS terminator: nopaline synthase terminator and poly(A) signal
