[The description below was written by a language model from this plasmid's Addgene catalogue record and pLannotate feature annotations shown in this document.]
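Description:
pHRE is an empty binary vector of about 10.5 kb for Agrobacterium-mediated expression of recombinant proteins in plants, designed to achieve high yields through efficient translation. It is cloned and maintained in E. coli at low copy under kanamycin selection (an aphA-3 type KanR gene in the backbone) and then moved into Agrobacterium tumefaciens for delivery to plant tissue. Replication relies on the broad-host-range incP origin oriV together with its initiator gene trfA, which allows propagation in both bacterial hosts. Partial ColE1-type ori, bom and IS1 sequences are also annotated in the backbone, as are small f1 ori and lacZα remnants next to the right border.

The nopaline-type right and left border repeats flank a T-DNA that carries three plant cassettes. The first is the expression cassette: two adjacent CaMV 35S promoter fragments, matching the catalogued double 35S promoter, followed by a short unannotated stretch and a NOS terminator. According to the record, this stretch holds the 5' and 3' untranslated regions and the BsaI sites used to insert an open reading frame. Internal BsaI, BsmBI and SapI sites were removed from the backbone so that type IIS cloning can be used, and the UTRs can be swapped to test different combinations. A second cassette consists of a full CaMV 35S promoter, roughly 1.4 kb of unannotated sequence and the CaMV poly(A) signal; the record does not state what it encodes. The third is a NOS promoter–nptII–NOS terminator unit that gives neomycin/G418-class resistance for selecting transformed plant cells. The vector is intended for overexpressing proteins in plants, particularly by transient expression, and for comparing synthetic UTR designs.
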