Addgene plasmid #134909: pHRE
Purpose: (Empty Backbone) Overexpression of recombinant proteins in plants thanks to efficient translational efficiency. Empty vector, clone ORF using Bsa1 sites. Test UTR combinations by swapping 5' and 3' UTRs.
Depositing lab: George Lomonossoff. Depositing organization: John Innes Centre. Publication: Improving plant transient expression through the rational design of synthetic 5' and 3' untranslated regions. Peyret H, Brown JKM, Lomonossoff GP. Plant Methods. 2019 Sep 18;15:108. doi: 10.1186/s13007-019-0494-9. eCollection 2019. PubMed 31548848.
Backbone
  Vector backbone: pHRE
  Backbone size (bp): 10527
  Modifications to backbone: Removal of BsmB1, Sap1 and Bsa1 sites
  Vector type: Plant Expression, Synthetic Biology
  Promoter: double 35S
  Selectable markers: Neomycin (select with G418)
Growth in bacteria
  Bacterial resistance: Kanamycin, 50 μg/mL
  Growth temperature: 37°C
  Growth strain: DH5alpha
  Growth instructions: Clone and maintain in E. coli. For Expression in plants, transform Agrobacterium tumefaciens strain LBA4404 and grow at 28C.
  Copy number: Low Copy
Gene/Insert
  Cloning method: Restriction Enzyme
  Sequencing primers: 5′ caaccacaacgctctaacgc; 3′ gttctgtgaaggtgactgtactaacgc
Terms and licenses: Academic/Nonprofit Terms; Industry Terms: Not Available to Industry
How to cite: pHRE was a gift from George Lomonossoff (Addgene plasmid # 134909 ; http://n2t.net/addgene:134909 ; RRID:Addgene_134909)
